Addgene plasmid #212171: pLSU1/t35s[]:mNeonGreen-CI{PIV-198}:NosT
Purpose: This binary vector expresses mNeonGreen containing the PIV intron (198bp into the gene) with extra 3' splice site removed (corrected intron) with the truncated 35sCAMV promoter
Depositing lab: Wayne Curtis.
Backbone
  Vector backbone: pLSU1
  Vector type: Plant Expression
Growth in bacteria
  Bacterial resistance: Kanamycin, 50 μg/mL
  Growth temperature: 37°C
  Growth strain: DH5alpha
  Copy number: High Copy
Gene/Insert
  Gene/Insert name: Tomato codon optimized version of mNeonGreen-I{PIV-198}
  Species: Synthetic
  Insert size (bp): 900
  Mutation: mNeonGreen codon-optimized for tomato and PIV intron added at bp 198, eliminates expression in Agrobacterium, cryptic intron site in mNG removed
  Promoter: truncated 35sCaMV
  Cloning method: Ligation Independent Cloning
Terms and licenses: Academic/Nonprofit Terms; Industry Terms: Not Available to Industry
How to cite: pLSU1/t35s[]:mNeonGreen-CI{PIV-198}:NosT was a gift from Wayne Curtis (Addgene plasmid # 212171 ; http://n2t.net/addgene:212171 ; RRID:Addgene_212171)
