[The description below was written by a language model from this plasmid's Addgene catalogue record and pLannotate feature annotations shown in this document.]
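Description:
pLSU1/t35s[]:mNeonGreen-CI{PIV-198}:NosT is a compact plant binary vector of about 6 kb, built on the pLSU1 backbone for Agrobacterium-mediated delivery of a fluorescent reporter into plant cells. It carries two replication systems. A high-copy ColE1/pUC-type origin supports propagation in E. coli. The pVS1 oriV, together with the pVS1 RepA replication protein and StaA stability protein, allows stable maintenance in Agrobacterium. Bacterial selection is by kanamycin through an aph(3')-Ia gene. The annotation detects an octopine-type left border T-DNA repeat just upstream of the expression cassette. No right border and no plant selectable marker appear in the feature table, so the record does not define the full extent of the T-DNA.

The payload is a synthetic, tomato codon-optimized mNeonGreen coding sequence of roughly 900 bp including the intron. It is driven by a truncated CaMV 35S promoter and terminated by the nopaline synthase (NOS) terminator and polyadenylation signal. The reading frame is interrupted 198 bp into the gene by the PIV intron, which the annotation identifies as the modified second intron of the potato ST-LS1 gene (IV2). Bacteria cannot splice this intron, so functional mNeonGreen is not produced in Agrobacterium, and any fluorescence reflects expression from transferred DNA in plant cells. The "CI" (corrected intron) designation marks a version in which an extra 3' splice site, described as a cryptic intron site within mNeonGreen, has been removed, presumably so that splicing yields the intended transcript. The mNeonGreen coding sequence itself was not called by the automated annotation, but its position is implied by the gap between promoter and terminator that flanks the intron. The construct suits monitoring of plant transformation or transient expression without bacterial background signal.
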