Features (pLannotate 1.2.2; 9 found; start..end, strand, type, name):
      1..195     +  rep_origin     pVS1 oriV: origin of replication for the Pseudomonas plasmid pVS1 (Heeb et al., 2000)
    362..385     +  misc_feature   LB T-DNA repeat: left border repeat from octopine Ach5 T-DNA
    397..712     +  promoter       CaMV 35S promoter (fragment): strong constitutive promoter from cauliflower mosaic virus
    917..1105    +  intron         IV2 intron: modified second intron of the potato ST-LS1 gene (Vancanneyt et al., 1990)
   1637..1889    +  terminator     NOS terminator: nopaline synthase terminator and poly(A) signal
   2076..2891    +  CDS            KanR: aminoglycoside phosphotransferase; aph(3')-Ia; confers resistance to kanamycin in bacteria or G418 (Geneticin®) in eukaryotes
   2977..3565    +  rep_origin     ori: high-copy-number ColE1/pMB1/pBR322/pUC origin of replication
   3807..4436    +  CDS            pVS1 StaA: stability protein from the Pseudomonas plasmid pVS1 (Heeb et al., 2000)
   4865..5938    +  CDS            pVS1 RepA: replication protein from the Pseudomonas plasmid pVS1 (Heeb et al., 2000)
>Addgene plasmid #212171 | pLSU1/t35s[]:mNeonGreen-CI{PIV-198}:NosT | addgene full sequence | sequence record 422717 | Addgene NGS Result
TGTGGATAGCACGTACATTGGGAACCCAAAGCCGTACATTGGGAACCGGAACCCGTACATTGGGAACCCA
AAGCCGTACATTGGGAACCGGTCACACATGTAAGTGACTGATATAAAAGAGAAAAAAGGCGATTTTTCCG
CCTAAAACTCTTTAAAACTTATTAAAACTCTTAAAACCCGCCTGGCCTGTGCATAACTGTCTGGCCAGCG
CACAGCCGAAGAGCTGCAAAAAGCGCCTACCCTTCGGTCGCTGCGCTCCCTACGCCCCGCCGCTTCGCGT
CGGCCTATCGCGGCCGCTGGCCGCTCAAAAATGGCTGGCCTACGGCCAGGCAATCTGCTAGCGCGCGGAC
AAGCTAGGATTGGCAGGATATATTCAGTTGTAAATGATATCGCATGCGGAAACCTCCTCGGATTCCATTG
CCCAGCTATCTGTCACTTTATTGAGAAGATAGTGGAAAAGGAAGGTGGCTCCTACAAATGCCATCATTGC
GATAAAGGAAAGGCCATCGTTGAAGATGCCTCTGCCGACAGTGGTCCCAAAGATGGACCCCCACCCACGA
GGAGCATCGTGGAAAAAGAAGACGTTCCAACCACGTCTTCAAAGCAAGTGGATTGATGTGATATCTCCAC
TGACGTAAGGGATGACGCACAATCCCACTATCCTTCGCAAGACCCTTCCTCTATATAAGGAAGTTCATTT
CATTTGGAGAGGCTCGAGATGGTTTCCAAAGGTGAGGAAGATAATATGGCTAGTTTACCTGCCACACATG
AGCTACACATATTCGGCAGCATAAACGGTGTAGATTTTGATATGGTTGGACAAGGGACAGGTAATCCTAA
TGATGGATATGAGGAGTTGAACCTCAAATCTACCAAGGGGGACCTTCAATTCTCCCCATGGATCCTAGTC
CCTCACGTAAGTTTCTGCTTCTACCTTTGATATATATATAATAATTATCATTAATTAGTAGTAATATAAT
ATTTCAAATATTTTTTTCAAAATAAAAGAATGTAGTATATAGCAATTGCTTTTCTGTAGTTTATAAGTGT
GTATATTTTAATTTATAACTTTTCTAATATATGACCAAAATTTGTTGATGTGCAGATTGGATACGGCTTC
CACCAGTACTTACCATACCCAGATGGAATGTCCCCTTTCCAAGCAGCCATGGTTGACGGTTCCGGGTACC
AGGTACATAGGACAATGCAATTTGAGGACGGGGCTTCTCTGACTGTGAATTACCGATATACCTATGAAGG
CTCTCACATAAAGGGCGAAGCACAAGTGAAGGGCACCGGATTTCCTGCCGACGGGCCTGTAATGACTAAT
AGCTTGACCGCCGCAGATTGGTGCAGGTCAAAAAAGACCTACCCAAATGACAAGACAATAATCTCTACAT
TTAAGTGGAGCTACACTACAGGGAATGGTAAACGATATAGATCAACTGCTAGAACCACATATACCTTCGC
TAAACCTATGGCAGCCAATTATCTGAAGAACCAGCCCATGTATGTGTTCCGAAAGACTGAACTCAAGCAT
AGCAAAACCGAACTCAACTTCAAAGAGTGGCAAAAGGCTTTCACTGACGTGATGGGAATGGACGAGTTAT
ATAAGTAAGAATTCGGATCCCTGCAGGATCGTTCAAACATTTGGCAATAAAGTTTCTTAAGATTGAATCC
TGTTGCCGGTCTTGCGATGATTATCATATAATTTCTGTTGAATTACGTTAAGCATGTAATAATTAACATG
TAATGCATGACGTTATTTATGAGATGGGTTTTTATGATTAGAGTCCCGCAATTATACATTTAATACGCGA
TAGAAAACAAAATATAGCGCGCAAACTAGGATAAATTATCGCGCGCGGTGTCATCTATGTTACTAGATCG
GGGAGCTCTGGCAGGATATATGCGGTTGTAATTCATTTTTATTGTCTAAATTTCTGTATTTGTTTGTTTG
CAATTAGATCCACGTTGTGTCTCAAAATCTCTGATGTTACATTGCACAAGATAAAAATATATCATCATGA
ACAATAAAACTGTCTGCTTACATAAACAGTAATACAAGGGGTGTTATGAGCCATATTCAACGGGAAACGT
CTTGTTCGAGGCCGCGATTAAATTCCAACATGGATGCTGATTTATATGGGTATAAATGGGCTCGCGATAA
TGTCGGGCAATCAGGTGCGACAATCTACCGATTGTATGGGAAGCCCGATGCGCCAGAGTTGTTTCTGAAA
CATGGCAAAGGTAGCGTTGCCAATGATGTTACAGATGAGATGGTCAGACTAAACTGGCTGACGGAATTTA
TGCCTCTTCCGACCATCAAGCATTTTATCCGTACTCCTGATGATGCATGGTTACTCACCACTGCGATCCC
AGGGAAAACAGCATTCCAGGTATTAGAAGAATATCCTGATTCAGGTGAAAATATTGTTGATGCGCTGGCA
GTGTTCCTGCGCCGGTTGCATTCGATTCCTGTTTGTAATTGTCCTTTTAACAGCGATCGCGTATTTCGTC
TCGCTCAGGCGCAATCACGAATGAATAACGGTTTGGTTGATGCGAGTGATTTTGATGACGAGCGTAATGG
CTGGCCTGTTGAACAAGTCTGGAAAGAAATGCATAAACTTTTGCCATTCTCACCGGATTCAGTCGTCACT
CATGGTGATTTCTCACTTGATAACCTTATTTTTGACGAGGGGAAATTAATAGGTTGTATTGATGTTGGAC
GAGTCGGAATCGCAGACCGATACCAGGATCTTGCCATCCTATGGAACTGCCTCGGTGAGTTTTCTCCTTC
ATTACAGAAACGGCTTTTTCAAAAATATGGTATTGATAATCCTGATATGAATAAATTGCAGTTTCATTTG
ATGCTCGATGAGTTTTTCTAATCAGAATTGGTTAATTGGTTGTAACACTGGCAGAGCATTACGCTGACTT
GACGGGACGGCGGCTTTGTTGAATCAATTGATCTTCTTGAAATCCTTTTTTTCTGCGCGTAATCTGCTGC
TTGCAAACAAAAAAACCACCGCTACCAGCGGTGGTTTGTTTGCCGGATCAAGAGCTACCAACTCTTTTTC
CGAAGGTAACTGGCTTCAGCAGAGCGCAGATACCAAATACTGTTCTTCTAGTGTAGCCGTAGTTAGGCCA
CCACTTCAAGAACTCTGTAGCACCGCCTACATACCTCGCTCTGCTAATCCTGTTACCAGTGGCTGCTGCC
AGTGGCGATAAGTCGTGTCTTACCGGGTTGGACTCAAGACGATAGTTACCGGATAAGGCGCAGCGGTCGG
GCTGAACGGGGGGTTCGTGCACACAGCCCAGCTTGGAGCGAACGACCTACACCGAACTGAGATACCTACA
GCGTGAGCTATGAGAAAGCGCCACGCTTCCCGAAGGGAGAAAGGCGGACAGGTATCCGGTAAGCGGCAGG
GTCGGAACAGGAGAGCGCACGAGGGAGCTTCCAGGGGGAAACGCCTGGTATCTTTATAGTCCTGTCGGGT
TTCGCCACCTCTGACTTGAGCGTCGATTTTTGTGATGCTCGTCAGGGGGGCGGAGCCTATGGAAAAACGC
CAGCAACGCGGCCTTTTTACGGTTCCTGGCCTTTTGCTGGCCTTTTGCTCACATGTTCTTTCCTGCGTTA
TCCCCTGATTCTGTGGATAACCGTATTACCGCCTTTGAGTGATCTCTGAAGAAACCGAGCGCCGCCGTCT
AAAAAGGTGATGTGTATTTGAGTAAAACAGCTTGCGTCATGCGGTCGCTGCGTATATGATGCGATGAGTA
AATAAACAAATACGCAAGGGGAACGCATGAAGGTTATCGCTGTACTTAACCAGAAAGGCGGGTCAGGCAA
GACGACCATCGCAACCCATCTAGCCCGCGCCCTGCAACTCGCCGGGGCCGATGTTCTGTTAGTCGATTCC
GATCCCCAGGGCAGTGCCCGCGATTGGGCGGCCGTGCGGGAAGATCAACCGCTAACCGTTGTCGGCATCG
ACCGCCCGACGATTGACCGCGACGTGAAGGCCATCGGCCGGCGCGACTTCGTAGTGATCGACGGAGCGCC
CCAGGCGGCGGACTTGGCTGTGTCCGCGATCAAGGCAGCCGACTTCGTGCTGATTCCGGTGCAGCCAAGC
CCTTACGACATATGGGCCACCGCCGACCTGGTGGAGCTGGTTAAGCAGCGCATTGAGGTCACGGATGGAA
GGCTACAAGCGGCCTTTGTCGTGTCGCGGGCGATCAAAGGCACGCGCATCGGCGGTGAGGTTGCCGAGGC
GCTGGCCGGGTACGAGCTGCCCATTCTTGAGTCCCGTATCACGCAGCGCGTGAGCTACCCAGGCACTGCC
GCCGCCGGCACAACCGTTCTTGAATCAGAACCCGAGGGCGACGCTGCCCGCGAGGTCCAGGCGCTGGCCG
CTGAAATTAAATCAAAACTCATTTGAGTTAATGAGGTAAAGAGAAAATGAGCAAAAGCACAAACACGCTA
AGTGCCGGCCGTCCGAGCGCACGCAGCAGCAAGGCTGCAACGTTGGCCAGCCTGGCAGACACGCCAGCCA
TGAAGCGGGTCAACTTTCAGTTGCCGGCGGAGGATCACACCAAGCTGAAGATGTACGCGGTACGCCAAGG
CAAGACCATTACCGAGCTGCTATCTGAATACATCGCGCAGCTACCAGAGTAAATGAGCAAATGAATAAAT
GAGTAGATGAATTTTAGCGGCTAAAGGAGGCGGCATGGAAAATCAAGAACAACCAGGCACCGACGCCGTG
GAATGCCCCATGTGTGGAGGAACGGGCGGTTGGCCAGGCGTAAGCGGCTGGGTTGTCTGCCGGCCCTGCA
ATGGCACTGGAACCCCCAAGCCCGAGGAATCGGCGTGAGCGGTCGCAAACCATCCGGCCCGGTACAAATC
GGCGCGGCGCTGGGTGATGACCTGGTGGAGAAGTTGAAGGCCGCGCAGGCCGCCCAGCGGCAACGCATCG
AGGCAGAAGCACGCCCCGGTGAATCGTGGCAAGCGGCCGCTGATCGAATCCGCAAAGAATCCCGGCAACC
GCCGGCAGCCGGTGCGCCGTCGATTAGGAAGCCGCCCAAGGGCGACGAGCAACCAGATTTTTTCGTTCCG
ATGCTCTATGACGTGGGCACCCGCGATAGTCGCAGCATCATGGACGTGGCCGTTTTCCGTCTGTCGAAGC
GTGACCGACGAGCTGGCGAGGTGATCCGCTACGAGCTTCCAGACGGGCACGTAGAGGTTTCCGCAGGGCC
GGCCGGCATGGCCAGTGTGTGGGATTACGACCTGGTACTGATGGCGGTTTCCCATCTAACCGAATCCATG
AACCGATACCGGGAAGGGAAGGGAGACAAGCCCGGCCGCGTGTTCCGTCCACACGTTGCGGACGTACTCA
AGTTCTGCCGGCGAGCCGATGGCGGAAAGCAGAAAGACGACCTGGTAGAAACCTGCATTCGGTTAAACAC
CACGCACGTTGCCATGCAGCGTACGAAGAAGGCCAAGAACGGCCGCCTGGTGACGGTATCCGAGGGTGAA
GCCTTGATTAGCCGCTACAAGATCGTAAAGAGCGAAACCGGGCGGCCGGAGTACATCGAGATCGAGCTAG
TTGATTGGATGTACCGCGAGATCACAGAAGGCAAGAACCCGGACGTGCTGACGGTTCACCCCGATTACTT
TTTGATCGATCCCGGCATCGGCCGTTTTCTCTACCGCCTGGCACGCCGCGCCGCAGGCAAGGCAGAAGCC
AGATGGTTGTTCAAGACGATCTACGAACGCAGTGGCAGCGCCGGAGAGTTCAAGAAGTTCTGTTTCACCG
TGCGCAAGCTGATCGGGTCAAATGACCTGCCGGAGTACGATTTGAAGGAGGAGGCGGGGCAGGCTGGCCC
GATCCTAGTCATGCGCTACCGCAACCTGATCGAGGGCGAAGCATCCGCCGGTTCCTAATGTACGGAGCAG
ATGCTAGGGCAAATTGCCCTAGCAGGGGAAAAAGGTCGAAAAGATCTCTTTCC
